>Addgene plasmid #70885 | pFOSGE_COF2B04 | depositor partial sequence | sequence record 126827 | insert
ATGAACGACAACGGTAACGGCGGAGCAGCGCCAGTCTCCGGTGGAGTGTGCGGTGTTGGTGGTGCGCACG
GAGCGGCTGGTGGCGCTGATGGTGCTGGTGGTGCTGGCGGTGGCGGCGGATGCGGGGCTGGCGGTGGAGG
TGCTGGTGCAGGTCCGGGCGGGGGTCCCGGGGGCGGAGCAGCTGCTGCGGACCTGGCTGGCGAGGCAGCT
GGAGGAGCAGCAGGTGGTGATGCAGCCATTAATAACCAAGCTAATGCCAATGGAACCAGCGAGAGCCCAG
CGAAAGGACTTAATTCTAGCGAGGATCTGGACGCCAAGCGGCGCAAGTGTCGCGAAACGGAAGAAGGCCA
GGATGAAGCCAGCACGATGATCGATGCGAATAGTGTGCTCAATAAGATCGCCAACCTGTACGCCGAACAG
CTGATGTCGGACATAGTGCTACTGGTGGACGGCAAGGAGTTTCCCGCCCACCGCGTCATCCTCTGTGCCA
GCAGCGACGTCTTTCAGGTGATGCTAATGAATCCGGAGTGGAACGAGTGCAGCAAGCACGTGATCGAATT
GCACGAGGAAGCCTGCTGTTCGGCGGTGTTTCCGCAGTTCATCAAGTACCTATACGTTGGCCAAATCGAG
GTCACGCTGCAGACGGTGATGCCAATGCTGGCGCTGAGCGACAAGTACAATATACGCGACCTGATCGATC
TCTGCGTGGACTACATGAACAAGCACGTGGCCAAGGCGGCCACCAGCGGTTATCTTGTGTCCTGGCTGCA
ATATACGCTCTCCTTCACGCCCACCCACAACGATCTCACCGAAACACTCAAGCGGTTTCTCAAATGGAAC
CTCGAGATGGTTGCCGAGTCGCGGGACTTTGTTGAAATGGACCCGGCCATACTGATACTGCTGTTGCAGC
AGAACGATCTGGTTGTCACCAGCGAGTACAAATTGTTTGACATCCTGCAGACGTGGCTGCTGCATCGTCG
CGAACAGATGGAGGCCACTGGCAGTGGCGGTTTCATGGAACTGATCGAACAGACTGTGTCCCACATACGC
TTCGGCATGATGACGCCGCGCCAGCTCTCACACCTGCTAATGGATCCGCTGGTCGAGTATCACAAAGAGT
TCCTCGTCGAGCGCATTGCCATCGGCATGAGCTATCAATCGGGCCATGAGGATCGGGTGCGAGAGGTGCG
AGCCACCGAATCGGGTAAGCTGCAGTTTACGCCGCGGCTATATTGGAACGACACCTGGAGCGTCGACATC
GATGTGCACAACTTTACCGCGATCGAGGATTATAAGAACTATGTGACCTGCTTCTTTTCGCAGCGACACA
TTGCCGAGACTGAGGAGGACGATCCCTGCATGACATGGGAAATCGAGTTTTTCCCGCGAGGCGTTAGGTA
TAACAAGGCCAAAATGGTATGGGGCGAGGACGTACCAGGCTGCTCTTTGAACACAGTGCGTCTACGGGTT
ACCTGCAAGCATCAAAACATCGGAGAGGAGCGATTTAAGATCGCCGTGCTGATCGTTGGCATGCAAAACC
AGATTATGCACATCCGCACAGTTGTAGAGCGTACGGAGTACTTCTCCGATACGTCGCGCGTCGTCAACCT
GGACAACCTGCTGCCGTACGAGGAGCTGGAGCACACATCACTGTACTTGAGTCCCCATCTGACGGGCACC
GCTCGCAACACGCTTACCCTGCACGTGGTCATCACGCCGATGGGCTCCCACACCTGCCGAGATACGCCGC
CGTTTCAGTTC
