>Addgene plasmid #70885 | pFOSGE_COF2B04 | addgene partial sequence | sequence record 130438 | M13-Rev 5'-CAGGAAACAGCTATGACC-3'
AATAATGATTTTATTTTGACTGATAGTGACCTGTTCGTTGCAACAAATTGATAAGCAATGCTTTCTTATA
ATGCCAACTTTGTACAAGAAAGCTGGGTCGAACTGAAACGGCGGCGTATCTCGGCAGGTGTGGGAGCCCA
TCGGCGTGATGACCACGTGCAGGGTAAGCGTGTTGCGAGCGGTGCCCGTCAGATGGGGACTCAAGTACAG
TGATGTGTGCTCCAGCTCCTCGTACGGCAGCAGGTTGTCCAGGTTGACGACGCGCGACGTATCGGAGAAG
TACTCCGTACGCTCTACAACTGTGCGGATGTGCATAATCTGGTTTTGCATGCCAACGATCAGCACGGCGA
TCTTAAATCGCTCCTCTCCGATGTTTTGATGCTTGCAGGTAACCCGTAGACGCACTGTGTTCAAAGAGCA
GCCTGGTACGTCCTCGCCCCATACCATTTTGGCCTTGTTATACCTAACGCCTCGCGGGAAAAACTCGATT
TCCCATGTCATGCAGGGATCGTCCTCCTCAGTCTCGGCAATGTGTCGCTGCGAAAAGAAGCAGGTCACAT
AGTTCTTATAATCCTCGATCGCGGTAAAGTTGTGCACATCGATGTCGACGCTCCAGGTGTCGTTCCAATA
TAGCCGCGGCGTAAACTGCAGCTTACCCGATTCGGTGGCTCGCACCTCTCGCACCCGATCCTCATGGCCC
GATTGATAGCTCATGCCGATGGCAATGCGCTCGACGAGGAACTCTTTGTGATACTCGACCAGCGGATCCA
TTAGCAGGTGTGAGAGCTGGCGCGGCGTCATCATGCCGAA
