[The description below was written by a language model from this plasmid's Addgene catalogue record.]
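Description:
pFOSGE_COF2B04 is a Gateway entry clone built on the Invitrogen pDONR221 donor backbone (listed as 4762 bp without insert) and carrying the Drosophila melanogaster gene Tango10 (also known as CG1841, FBgn0030330; transcript FBtr0073552) as an insert of about 1761 bp. It is a bacterial cloning plasmid rather than an expression vector. It is maintained at high copy number in E. coli under kanamycin selection, and the record lists no eukaryotic promoter, tag or reporter associated with the insert. No feature table is provided, so details such as whether the open reading frame retains a stop codon, or the exact junction sequences, are not stated.

The insert was introduced by Gateway cloning. In a pDONR221-derived entry clone, this normally means that a BP recombination reaction replaced the donor vector's counter-selectable cassette with the gene of interest, leaving it flanked by attL recombination sites. Those sites allow the Tango10 sequence to be transferred in a defined orientation and reading frame into any compatible attR-containing destination vector by an LR reaction. The destination vector then supplies the promoter, fusion partners and host-specific elements. M13 forward and reverse primer sites in the backbone flank the insert and are used to verify it by sequencing.

The plasmid's name and its associated publication on the context-dependent functions of transcriptional regulators suggest it belongs to a larger collection of fly factor entry clones. It serves as a shuttle source of Tango10 for generating downstream expression or fusion constructs.
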