Addgene plasmid #70885: pFOSGE_COF2B04
Purpose: Gateway entry clone
Depositing lab: Alexander Stark. Depositing organization: Research Institute of Molecular Pathology (IMP). Publication: Transcriptional regulators form diverse groups with context-dependent regulatory functions. Stampfel G, Kazmar T, Frank O, Wienerroither S, Reiter F, Stark A. Nature. 2015 Nov 9. doi: 10.1038/nature15545. PubMed 26550828.
Backbone
  Vector backbone: pDONR221
  Backbone manufacturer: Invitrogen
  Backbone size w/o insert (bp): 4762
  Vector type: Gateway entry vector
Growth in bacteria
  Bacterial resistance: Kanamycin, 50 μg/mL
  Growth temperature: 37°C
  Growth strain: DH5alpha
  Copy number: High Copy
Gene/Insert
  Gene/Insert name: Tango10 (alt names: FBgn0030330; CG1841, FBtr0073552)
  Species: D. melanogaster (fly)
  Insert size (bp): 1761
  Entrez Gene: Tango10 (a.k.a. Dmel_CG1841, CG1841, Dmel\CG1841, TANGO10)
  Cloning method: Gateway Cloning
  Sequencing primers: 5′ M13-F20; 3′ M13R
Terms and licenses: Academic/Nonprofit Terms; Industry Terms: Not Available to Industry
How to cite: pFOSGE_COF2B04 was a gift from Alexander Stark (Addgene plasmid # 70885 ; http://n2t.net/addgene:70885 ; RRID:Addgene_70885)
